>Addgene plasmid #85472 | pRSETB-de4GFP | addgene full sequence | sequence record 170770 | Addgene NGS Result
GATCTCGATCCCGCGAAATTAATACGACTCACTATAGGGAGACCACAACGGTTTCCCTCTAGAAATAATT
TTGTTTAACTTTAAGAAGGAGATATACATATGCGGGGTTCTCATCATCATCATCATCATGGTATGGCTAG
CATGACTGGTGGACAGCAAATGGGTCGGGATCTGTACGACGATGACGATAAGGATCCCCCCGCTGAATTC
ATGAGTAAAGGAGAAGAACTTTTCACTGGAGTTGTCCCAATTCTTGTTGAATTAGATGGTGATGTTAATG
GGCACAAATTTTCTGTCAGTGGAGAGGGTGAAGGTGATGCAACATACGGAAAACTTACCCTTAAATTTAT
TTCCACTACTGGAAAACTACCTGTTCCATGGCCAACACTTGTCACTACTTTCACTTATGGTGTTCAATGC
TTTTCAAGATACCCAGATCATATGAAACGGCATGACTTTTTCAAGAGTGCCATGCCCGAAGGTTATGTAC
AGGAAAGAACTATATTTTTCAAAGATGACGGGAACTACAAGACACGTGCTGAAGTCAAGTTTGAAGGTGA
TACCCTTGTTAATAGAATCGAGTTAAAAGGTATTGATTTTAAAGAAGATGGAAACATTCTTGGACACAAA
TTGGAATACAACTATAACTCATGCAATGTATACATCATGGCAGACAAACAAAAGAATGGAATCAAAGTTA
ACTTCAAAATTAGACACAACATTGAAGATGGAAGCGTTCAACTAGCAGACCATTATCAACAAAATACTCC
AATTGGCGATGGCCCTGTCCTTTTACCAGACAACCATTACCTGTCCTGCCAATCTGCCCTTTCGAAAGAT
CCCAACGAAAAGAGAGACCACATGGTCCTTCTTGAGTTTGTAACAGCTGCTGGGATTACACATGGCATGG
ATGAACTATACAAATAATAAGGATCCGAGCTCGAGATCTGCAGCTGGTACCATGGAATTCGAAGCTTGAT
CCGGCTGCTAACAAAGCCCGAAAGGAAGCTGAGTTGGCTGCTGCCACCGCTGAGCAATAACTAGCATAAC
CCCTTGGGGCCTCTAAACGGGTCTTGAGGGGTTTTTTGCTGAAAGGAGGAACTATATCCGGATCTGGCGT
AATAGCGAAGAGGCCCGCACCGATCGCCCTTCCCAACAGTTGCGCAGCCTGAATGGCGAATGGG
[124 nt withheld, positions 1185-1308]
C
[91 nt withheld, positions 1310-1400]
A
[49 nt withheld, positions 1402-1450]
CCTTTGACGTTGGAGTCCACGTTCTTT
[37 nt withheld, positions 1478-1514]
ACCCTATCTCGGTCTATTCTTTTGATTTATAAGGGATTTTGCCGATTTCGGCCTATTGGTTAAAAAATGA
GCTGATTTAACAAAAATTTAACGCGAATTTTAACAAAATATTAACGCTTACAATTTAGGTGGCACTTTTC
GGGGAAATGTGCGCGGAACCCCTATTTGTTTATTTTTCTAAATACATTCAAATATGTATCCGCTCATGAG
ACAATAACCCTGATAAATGCTTCAATAATATTGAAAAAGGAAGAGTATGAGTATTCAACATTTCCGTGTC
GCCCTTATTCCCTTTTTTGCGGCATTTTGCCTTCCTGTTTTTGCTCACCCAGAAACGCTGGTGAAAGTAA
AAGATGCTGAAGATCAGTTGGGTGCACGAGTGGGTTACATCGAACTGGATCTCAACAGCGGTAAGATCCT
TGAGAGTTTTCGCCCCGAAGAACGTTTTCCAATGATGAGCACTTTTAAAGTTCTGCTATGTGGCGCGGTA
TTATCCCGTATTGACGCCGGGCAAGAGCAACTCGGTCGCCGCATACACTATTCTCAGAATGACTTGGTTG
AGTACTCACCAGTCACAGAAAAGCATCTTACGGATGGCATGACAGTAAGAGAATTATGCAGTGCTGCCAT
AACCATGAGTGATAACACTGCGGCCAACTTACTTCTGACAACGATCGGAGGACCGAAGGAGCTAACCGCT
TTTTTGCACAACATGGGGGATCATGTAACTCGCCTTGATCGTTGGGAACCGGAGCTGAATGAAGCCATAC
CAAACGACGAGCGTGACACCACGATGCCTGTAGCAATGGCAACAACGTTGCGCAAACTATTAACTGGCGA
ACTACTTACTCTAGCTTCCCGGCAACAATTAATAGACTGGATGGAGGCGGATAAAGTTGCAGGACCACTT
CTGCGCTCGGCCCTTCCGGCTGGCTGGTTTATTGCTGATAAATCTGGAGCCGGTGAGCGTGGGTCTCGCG
GTATCATTGCAGCACTGGGGCCAGATGGTAAGCCCTCCCGTATCGTAGTTATCTACACGACGGGGAGTCA
GGCAACTATGGATGAACGAAATAGACAGATCGCTGAGATAGGTGCCTCACTGATTAAGCATTGGTAACTG
TCAGACCAAGTTTACTCATATATACTTTAGATTGATTTAAAACTTCATTTTTAATTTAAAAGGATCTAGG
TGAAGATCCTTTTTGATAATCTCATGACCAAAATCCCTTAACGTGAGTTTTCGTTCCACTGAGCGTCAGA
CCCCGTAGAAAAGATCAAAGGATCTTCTTGAGATCCTTTTTTTCTGCGCGTAATCTGCTGCTTGCAAACA
AAAAAACCACCGCTACCAGCGGTGGTTTGTTTGCCGGATCAAGAGCTACCAACTCTTTTTCCGAAGGTAA
CTGGCTTCAGCAGAGCGCAGATACCAAATACTGTTCTTCTAGTGTAGCCGTAGTTAGGCCACCACTTCAA
GAACTCTGTAGCACCGCCTACATACCTCGCTCTGCTAATCCTGTTACCAGTGGCTGCTGCCAGTGGCGAT
AAGTCGTGTCTTACCGGGTTGGACTCAAGACGATAGTTACCGGATAAGGCGCAGCGGTCGGGCTGAACGG
GGGGTTCGTGCACACAGCCCAGCTTGGAGCGAACGACCTACACCGAACTGAGATACCTACAGCGTGAGCT
ATGAGAAAGCGCCACGCTTCCCGAAGGGAGAAAGGCGGACAGGTATCCGGTAAGCGGCAGGGTCGGAACA
GGAGAGCGCACGAGGGAGCTTCCAGGGGGAAACGCCTGGTATCTTTATAGTCCTGTCGGGTTTCGCCACC
TCTGACTTGAGCGTCGATTTTTGTGATGCTCGTCAGGGGGGCGGAGCCTATGGAAAAACGCCAGCAACGC
GGCCTTTTTACGGTTCCTGGCCTTTTGCTGGCCTTTTGCTCACATGTTCTTTCCTGCGTTATCCCCTGAT
TCTGTGGATAACCGTATTACCGCCTTTGAGTGAGCTGATACCGCTCGCCGCAGCCGAACGACCGAGCGCA
GCGAGTCAGTGAGCGAGGAAGCGGAAGAGCGCCCAATACGCAAACCGCCTCTCCCCGCGCGTTGGCCGAT
TCATTAATGCAG
Features (pLannotate 1.2.2; 14 found; start..end, strand, type, name):
     20..38      +  promoter       T7 promoter: promoter for bacteriophage T7 RNA polymerase
     70..92      +  RBS            RBS: efficient ribosome binding site from bacteriophage T7 gene 10 (Olins and Rangwala, 1989)
    112..132     +  CDS            capTEV™ (fragment): composite tag for in vivo biotinylation, TEV protease cleavage, and 6xHis tagging
    133..165     +  CDS            T7 tag (gene 10 leader): leader peptide from bacteriophage T7 gene 10 promotes efficient translation in E. coli
    169..192     +  CDS            Xpress™ tag: Xpress™ epitope tag, including an enterokinase recognition and cleavage site
    211..924     +  CDS            deGFP4: deGFP4 is a basic (constitutively fluorescent) green/yellow fluorescent protein published in 2002, derived from Aequorea victoria. It has high acid sensitivity.
    984..1033    +  CDS            SET1 (fragment): solubility-enhancement tag derived from T7 phage gene 10B
   1041..1088    +  terminator     T7 terminator: transcription terminator for bacteriophage T7 RNA polymerase
   1114..1180    +  CDS            lacZα (fragment): LacZα fragment of β-galactosidase; lacZ fragment
   1185..1613    +  rep_origin     f1 ori (sequence partly withheld): f1 bacteriophage origin of replication; arrow indicates direction of (+) strand synthesis
   1666..1770    +  promoter       AmpR promoter: bla
   1771..2631    +  CDS            AmpR: β-lactamase; bla; confers resistance to ampicillin, carbenicillin, and related antibiotics
   2802..3390    +  rep_origin     ori: high-copy-number ColE1/pMB1/pBR322/pUC origin of replication
   3573..3626    +  CDS            lacI (fragment): lac repressor; lacI; The lac repressor binds to the lac operator to inhibit transcription in E. coli. This inhibition can be relieved by adding lactose or isopropyl-β-D-thiogalactopyranoside (IPTG).
