[The description below was written by a language model from this plasmid's Addgene catalogue record and pLannotate feature annotations shown in this document.]
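Description:
pRSETB-de4GFP is a bacterial expression plasmid of about 3.6 kb built on the Invitrogen pRSETB backbone, designed for T7-driven production of a dual-emission, pH-sensitive GFP variant in E. coli. It is maintained at high copy number through a ColE1/pUC-type origin and selected with ampicillin via the β-lactamase (AmpR) gene and its own promoter. An f1 phage origin is also present, which in principle allows single-stranded DNA production. Short annotated fragments of lacZα, lacI and a T7 gene 10B-derived solubility tag appear to be backbone remnants rather than functional elements.

The expression cassette starts with a T7 promoter and the efficient T7 gene 10 ribosome binding site. These are followed by the backbone-encoded N-terminal leader: a 6xHis tag (picked up by the annotation as a fragment of a composite tag), the T7 gene 10 leader peptide, and the Xpress epitope, which includes an enterokinase cleavage site. The 714 bp de4GFP (deGFP4) coding sequence follows in the same orientation, and a T7 terminator closes the unit. The insert derives from jellyfish (Aequorea victoria) GFP, carries the mutations S65T, C48S, H148C and T203C, and was cloned using BamHI at both ends.

Because transcription depends on T7 RNA polymerase, expression requires a host strain that supplies that polymerase, usually under inducible control, which fits the stated purpose of inducible expression. The His tag permits affinity purification of the recombinant protein. The variant was developed as a ratiometric dual-emission pH sensor, so the plasmid suits preparing protein for structural, spectroscopic or pH-calibration studies.
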