Addgene plasmid #85472: pRSETB-de4GFP
Purpose: Inducible expression of dual emitting pH sensitive GFP in bacterial cells
Depositing lab: S. James Remington. Depositing organization: University of Oregon. Publication: Green fluorescent protein variants as ratiometric dual emission pH sensors. 1. Structural characterization and preliminary application. Hanson GT, McAnaney TB, Park ES, Rendell ME, Yarbrough DK, Chu S, Xi L, Boxer SG, Montrose MH, Remington SJ. Biochemistry. 2002 Dec 31;41(52):15477-88. bi026609p PubMed 12501176.
Backbone
  Vector backbone: pRSETB
  Backbone manufacturer: Invitrogen
  Backbone size w/o insert (bp): 2900
  Total vector size (bp): 3600
  Vector type: Bacterial Expression
Growth in bacteria
  Bacterial resistance: Ampicillin, 100 μg/mL
  Growth temperature: 37°C
  Growth strain: DH5alpha
  Copy number: High Copy
Gene/Insert
  Gene/Insert name: de4GFP
  Species: jellyfish
  Insert size (bp): 714
  Mutation: S65T/C48S/H148C/T203C
  Promoter: T7
  Tag / fusion protein: 6xHis (N terminal on backbone)
  Cloning method: Restriction Enzyme; 5′ cloning site BamHI (unknown if destroyed); 3′ cloning site BamHI (unknown if destroyed)
  Sequencing primers: 5′ T7
Resource information
  A portion of this plasmid was derived from a plasmid made by: Roger Tsien
Terms and licenses: Academic/Nonprofit Terms; Industry Terms: Not Available to Industry
How to cite: pRSETB-de4GFP was a gift from S. James Remington (Addgene plasmid # 85472 ; http://n2t.net/addgene:85472 ; RRID:Addgene_85472)
